Addgene plasmid #22084: mFGF2
Depositing lab: Gail Martin. Depositing organization: University of California, San Francisco (UCSF).
Backbone
  Vector backbone: pBluescript
  Backbone manufacturer: Stratagene
  Backbone size w/o insert (bp): 3000
  Vector type: Bacterial
Growth in bacteria
  Bacterial resistance: Ampicillin, 100 μg/mL
  Growth temperature: 37°C
  Growth strain: DH5alpha
  Copy number: High Copy
Gene/Insert
  Gene/Insert name: FGF2
  Species: M. musculus (mouse)
  Insert size (bp): 475
  Entrez Gene: Fgf2 (a.k.a. Fgf-2, Fgf2a, Fgfb, bFGF)
  Cloning method: Restriction Enzyme; 5′ cloning site SmaI (destroyed during cloning); 3′ cloning site SmaI (destroyed during cloning)
  Sequencing primers: 5′ T7; 3′ T3
Terms and licenses: Academic/Nonprofit Terms; Industry Terms: Not Available to Industry
Depositor comments: Full length coding region, PCR clone. The insert can be cut out with EcoRI and XbaI.
How to cite: mFGF2 was a gift from Gail Martin (Addgene plasmid # 22084 ; http://n2t.net/addgene:22084 ; RRID:Addgene_22084)
