[The description below was written by a language model from this plasmid's Addgene catalogue record.]
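Description:
mFGF2 is a bacterial cloning plasmid built on the pBluescript phagemid backbone (about 3 kb without insert) that carries the mouse Fgf2 gene, also known as basic fibroblast growth factor (bFGF). It is maintained in E. coli as a high-copy plasmid under ampicillin selection. No feature table is supplied with the record, so individual backbone elements are not itemised. pBluescript vectors in general combine a pUC-type origin, an f1 origin for single-stranded DNA production, and a polylinker set within lacZα.

The insert is roughly 475 bp and is described as a PCR-derived clone containing the full-length Fgf2 coding region. It was ligated blunt into the SmaI site of the polylinker, destroying the site at both junctions, so it cannot be recovered with SmaI. Instead, the depositor notes that the fragment can be released using the flanking EcoRI and XbaI sites. The record lists T7 as the 5′ sequencing primer and T3 as the 3′ primer, which places the insert between the bacteriophage T7 and T3 promoters that flank the pBluescript polylinker. These promoters allow in vitro transcription of either strand.

The record names no eukaryotic promoter, tag or reporter, so this is not an expression vector for mammalian cells. Its intended use is not stated. A clone of this design is typically used as a template for sense or antisense riboprobes, for example for in situ hybridisation analysis of Fgf2 expression, or as a source of the coding sequence for subcloning into other vectors.
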