>Addgene plasmid #22084 | mFGF2 | addgene partial sequence | sequence record 27855 | 22084 with T7
GGCGGCCGCTCTAGAACTAGTGGATCCCCCGCCGCGGAAGGGCCATGGCTGCCAGCGGCATCACCTCGCT
TCCCGCACTGCCGGAGGACGGCGGCGCCGCCTTCCCACCAGGCCACTTCAAGGACCCCAAGCGGCTCTAC
TGCAAGAACGGCGGCTTCTTCCTGCGCATCCATCCCGACGGCCGCGTGGATGGCGTCCGCGAGAAGAGCG
ACCCACACGTCAAACTACAACTCCAAGCAGAAGAGAGAGGAGTTGTGTCTATCAAGGGAGTGTGTGCCAA
CCGGTACCTTGCTATGAAGGAAGATGGACGGCTGCTGGCTTCTAAGTGTGTTACAGAAGAGTGTTTCTTC
TTTGAACGACTGGAATCTAATAACTACAATACTTACCGGTCACGGAAATACTCCAGTTGGTATGTGGCAC
TGAAACGAACTGGGCAGTATAAACTCGGATCCAAAACGGGACCTGGACAGAAGGCCATACTGTTTCTTCC
AATGTCTGCTAAGAGCTGACTCACGGGCTGCAGGAATTCGATATCAAGCTTATCGATACCGTCGACCTCG
AGGGGGGGCCCGGTACCAGCTTTTGTTCCCTTTAGTGAGGGTTAATTTCGAGCTTGGCGTAATCATGGTC
ATAGCTGTTTCCTGTGTGAAATTGTTATCCGCTCACAATTCCACACAACATACGAGCCGGAAGCATAAAG
TGTAAAGCCTGGGGTGCCTAATGAGTGAGCTAACTCACATTAATTGCGTTGCGCTCACTGCCCGCTTTCC
AGTCGGGAAACCTGTCGTGC
